>Addgene plasmid #217724 | HA-MBP-TEVpCS-ADGRE3 CTFdeltaTA-FLAG | addgene full sequence | sequence record 442645 | Addgene NGS Result
CAATTAATCATTGGCATAGTATATCTGCATAGTATAATACAACTCACTATAGCAATTGTACTAACCTTCT
TCTCTTTCCTCTCCTGACAGGAGGAGCCATCATGGCCAAGTTGACCAGTGCCGTTCCGGTGCTCACCGCG
CGCGACGTCGCCGGAGCGGTCGAGTTCTGGACCGACCGGCTCGGGTTCTCCCGGGACTTCGTGGAGGACG
ACTTCGCCGGTGTGGTCCGGGACGACGTGACCCTGTTCATCAGCGCGGTCCAGGACCAGGTGGTGCCGGA
CAACACCCTGGCCTGGGTGTGGGTGCGCGGCCTGGACGAGCTGTACGCCGAGTGGTCGGAGGTCGTGTCC
ACGAACTTCCGGGACGCCTCCGGGCCGGCCATGACCGAGATCGGCGAGCAGCCGTGGGGGCGGGAGTTCG
CCCTGCGCGACCCGGCCGGCAACTGCGTGCACTTTGTGGCAGAGGAGCAGGACTGAGGATAAGCTAGAAG
CTCGCTTTCTTGCTGTCCAATTTCTATTAAAGGTTCCTTTGTTCCCTAAGTCCAACTACTAAACTGGGGG
ATATTATGAAGGGCCTTGAGCATCTGGATTCTGCCTAATAAAAAACATTTATTTTCATTGCAATGATGTA
TTTAAATTATTTCTGAATATTTTACTAAAAAGGGAATGTGGGAGGTCAGTGCATTTAAAACATAAAGAAA
TGAAGAGCTAGTTCAAACCTTGGGAAAATACACTATATCTTAAACTCCATGAAAGAAGGTGAGGCTGCAA
ACAGCTAATGCACATTGGCAACAGCCCCTGATGCCTATGCCTTATTCATCCCTCAGAAAAGGATTCAAGT
AGAGGCTTGATTTGGAGGTTAAAGTTTTGCTATGCTGTATTTTAGAATTAATTCCATACCACATTTGTAG
AGGTTTTACTTGCTTTAAAAAACCTCCCACACCTCCCCCTGAACCTGAAACATAAAATGAATGCAATTGT
TGTTGTTAACTTGTTTATTGCAGCTTATAATGGTTACAAATAAAGCAATAGCATCACAAATTTCACAAAT
AAAGCATTTTTTTCACTGCATTCTAGTTGTGGTTTGTCCAAACTCATCAATGTATCTTATCATGTCTGGC
CAGCTAGCACTCATTTACCCGGAGACAGGGAGAGGCTCTTCTGCGTGTAGTGGTTGTGCAGAGCCTCGTG
CATCACGGAGCATGAGAAGACGTTCCCCTGCTGCCACCTGCTCTTGTCCACGGTGAGCTTGCTGTAGAGG
AAGAAGGAGCCGTCGGAGTCCAGCACGGGAGGCGTGGTCTTGTAGTTGTTCTCCGGCTGCCCATTGCTCT
CCCACTCCACGGCGATGTCGCTGGGATAGAAGCCTTTGACCAGGCAGGTCAGGCTGACCTGGTTCTTGGT
CATCTCCTCCCGGGATGGGGGCAGGGTGTACACCTGTGGTTCTCGGGGCTGCCCTTTGGCTTTGGAGATG
GTTTTCTCGATGGGGGCTGGGAGGGCTTTGTTGGAGACCTTGCACTTGTACTCCTTGCCATTCAGCCAGT
CCTGGTGCAGGACGGTGAGGACGCTGACCACACGGTACGTGCTGTTGTACTGCTCCTCCCGCGGCTTTGT
CTTGGCATTATGCACCTCCACGCCGTCCACGTACCAGTTGAACTTGACCTCAGGGTCTTCGTGGCTCACG
TCCACCACCACGCATGTGACCTCAGGGGTCCGGGAGATCATGAGGGTGTCCTTGGGTTTTGGGGGGAAGA
GGAAGACTGACGGTCCCCCCAGGAGTTCAGGTGCTGGGCACGGTGGGCATGTGTGAGTTTTGTCAGATCT
TCACTTGTCGTCATCGTCTTTGTAGTCAGAACCGTACTTGCGTTTTACCTGGCCGGGAAAAACATCTCCC
TCGGATGGTTTAGAGTCAGGGCCCATCTTGCTAGACAGTGTATAGGTTTCGGACTCGCTCTTGGACTTTA
CGATCTCCCGGAACCACTTCTGGTATTGCTTCTGCACCTGTTGGGACAGCAAGCAATACACAAGAAAGAT
GAAAAAACCCTGCAAGCTGTTGATAATAGTAAACAGGTAGGCCATCACCTGGGCTGCCGGTCCGACCTGG
AGCAAGCCCAGACACCAGGTACAGCCCAGGATAAACAGCTGGGCTGTGGCTTTGAAGGCCAGCATGCGGG
TATTCTGGATCGTGGACACTTCAGAGTTCAGAGAGCTAAGCTTACGTTTGAGGATCCAGAAGACCAAAAT
GAACAGCACCAGGTTAGCAGAGAAAATAGCGCAAACGGGCCCCAGAAAGCTCCACATAAATCCCTGGTCC
AGGTGCAGCCAGCACCGGTCGGCTGTGCCGTACAGGTGTGGCCATGATGCAGCACTGATGGCGACAGTCA
CGGCAGGCACCCCATAGCCCACAGGGAACATAATCCACTTCATGAGTCTGTTGATAGAGCTGTAGTTAAC
CACAGTCAGGTTCCTAGCGGTCAGGAACAGGTGCACGCCCTCCAGAAGCATCCAGGTAAAGGCAGCCAGA
TAAAGATAATGGAGAGCACCGGCGATAATGGAACACAGAACCTTAGGTTCAGTACGATCGATCCCAACCA
GGAACAGGAGGTGGGCGAGGAACAGGCACAGAGACAGCTGGAGATGCAGGCTGGTAGAAGTGTTGCGAAT
TGCCTTACACAGGAGGAAAGTGAGGGCAGCCAGGAGAAGGCACAAGAGGGAGACTGAGAGTCCTACGTAG
GTGATAACGGTCAGCACAGGGTCCTCTTCTTGAGAAGTAAGCGCTTGGAAGTAAAGGTTCTCGTTGGTCT
GCGCATCTTTCAGCGCTTCATCCACGGTCTGGCGGCCGCTCGCCGCGTTAATCACCGCGGTGCGCACCGC
ATACCAAAACGCGCTCATCTGCGGAATGTTCGGCATAATTTCGCCTTTCTGCGCGTTTTCCATGGTCGCC
GCAATGCGCGGATCTTTCGCCAGTTCTTCTTCATAGCTTTTCAGCGCCACCGCGCCCAGCGGTTTATCTT
TGTTCACCGCTTCCAGGCCTTCATCGGTCAGCAGATAGTTTTCCAGAAATTCTTTCGCCAGTTCTTTGTT
CGGGCTCGCCGCGTTAATGCCCGCGCTCAGCACGCCCACAAACGGTTTGCTCGGCTGGCCTTTAAAGGTC
GGCAGCACGGTCACGCCATAGTTCACTTTGCTGGTATCAATGTTGCTCCACGCCCACGGGCCGTTAATGG
TCATCGCGGTTTCGCCTTTGTTAAACGCCGCTTCCGCAATGCTATAATCGGTATCCGCGTTCATATGTTT
GTTTTTAATCAGATCCACCAGAAAGGTCAGGCCCGCTTTCGCGCCCGCGTTATCCACGCCCACATCTTTA
ATATCATATTTGCCGTTTTCATATTTAAACGCATAGCCGCCATCCGCCGCAATCAGCGGCCAGGTAAAAT
ACGGTTCCTGCAGGTTAAACATCAGCGCGCTTTTGCCTTTCGCTTTCAGTTCTTTATCCAGCGCCGGAAT
TTCTTCCCAGGTTTTCGGCGGGTTCGGCAGCAGATCTTTGTTATAAATCAGGCTCAGCGCTTCCACCGCA
ATCGGATACGCAATCAGTTTGCCGTTATAGCGCACCGCATCCCAGGTAAACGGATACAGTTTATCCTGAA
ACGCTTTATCCGGGGTAATTTCCGCCAGCAGGCCGCTCTGCGCATAGCCGCCAAAGCGATCATGCGCCCA
AAAAATAATATCCGGGCCATCGCCGGTCGCCGCCACCTGCGGAAATTTTTCTTCCAGTTTATCCGGATGT
TCCACGGTCACTTTAATGCCGGTATCTTTTTCAAATTTTTTGCCCACTTCCGCCAGGCCGTTATAGCCTT
TATCGCCGTTAATCCAAATCACCAGTTTGCCTTCTTCAATTTTGGATCCAGCGTAATCTGGAACATCGTA
TGGGTACGAATTCGTGACAAGTGCAAGACTTAGTGCAATGCAAGACAGGAGTTGCATCCTGTACATGGTG
GCCCTCCTTCGCCGGTGATCTCAGGTAGGCGCCGGTCACAGCTTGGATCTGTAACGGCGCAGAACAGAAA
ACGAAACAAAGACGTAGAGTTGAGCAAGCAGGGTCAGGCAAAGCGTGGAGAGCCGGCTGAGTCTAGGTAG
GCTCCAAGGGAGCGCCGGACAAAGGCCCGGTCTCGACCTGAGCTTTAAACTTACCTAGACGGCGGACGCA
GTTCAGGAGGCACCACAGGCGGGAGGCGGCAGAACGCGACTCAACCGGCGTGGATGGCGGCCTCAGGTAG
GGCGGCGGGCGCGTGAAGGAGAGATGCGAGCCCCTCGAAGCTTCAGCTGTGTTCTGGCGGCAAACCCGTT
GCGAAAAAGAACGTTCACGGCGACTACTGCACTTATATACGGTTCTCCCCCACCCTCGGGAAAAAGGCGG
AGCCAGTACACGACATCACTTTCCCAGTTTACCCCGCGCCACCTTCTCTAGGCACCCGTTCAATTGCCGA
CCCCTCCCCCCAACTTCTCGGGGACTGTGGGCGATGTGCGCTCTGCCCACTGACGGGCACCGGAGCGATC
GCAGATCCTTCGATAGAGAAATGTTCTGGCACCTGCACTTGCACTGGGGACAGCCTATTTTGCTAGTTTG
TTTTGTTTCGTTTTGTTTTGATGGAGAGCGTATGTTAGTTACGATTCACACAAAAAACCAACACACAGAT
GTAATGAAAATAAAGATATTTTATTGCGGCCGCTGATTTAAATGTTAATTAACTAGCCATGACCAAAATC
CCTTAACGTGAGTTTTCGTTCCACTGAGCGTCAGACCCCGTAGAAAAGATCAAAGGATCTTCTTGAGATC
CTTTTTTTCTGCGCGTAATCTGCTGCTTGCAAACAAAAAAACCACCGCTACCAGCGGTGGTTTGTTTGCC
GGATCAAGAGCTACCAACTCTTTTTCCGAAGGTAACTGGCTTCAGCAGAGCGCAGATACCAAATACTGTT
CTTCTAGTGTAGCCGTAGTTAGGCCACCACTTCAAGAACTCTGTAGCACCGCCTACATACCTCGCTCTGC
TAATCCTGTTACCAGTGGCTGCTGCCAGTGGCGATAAGTCGTGTCTTACCGGGTTGGACTCAAGACGATA
GTTACCGGATAAGGCGCAGCGGTCGGGCTGAACGGGGGGTTCGTGCACACAGCCCAGCTTGGAGCGAACG
ACCTACACCGAACTGAGATACCTACAGCGTGAGCTATGAGAAAGCGCCACGCTTCCCGAAGGGAGAAAGG
CGGACAGGTATCCGGTAAGCGGCAGGGTCGGAACAGGAGAGCGCACGAGGGAGCTTCCAGGGGGAAACGC
CTGGTATCTTTATAGTCCTGTCGGGTTTCGCCACCTCTGACTTGAGCGTCGATTTTTGTGATGCTCGTCA
GGGGGGCGGAGCCTATGGAAAAACGCCAGCAACGCGGCCTTTTTACGGTTCCTGGCCTTTTGCTGGCCTT
TTGCTCACATGTTCTTAATTAACCTGCAGGCGTTACATAACTTACGGTAAATGGCCCGCCTGGCTGACCG
CCCAACGACCCCCGCCCATTGACGTCAATAATGACGTATGTTCCCATAGTAACGCCAATAGGGACTTTCC
ATTGACGTCAATGGGTGGAGTATTTACGGTAAACTGCCCACTTGGCAGTACATCAAGTGTATCATATGCC
AAGTACGCCCCCTATTGACGTCAATGACGGTAAATGGCCCGCCTGGCATTATGCCCAGTACATGACCTTA
TGGGACTTTCCTACTTGGCAGTACATCTACGTATTAGTCATCGCTATTACCATGATGATGCGGTTTTGGC
AGTACATCAATGGGCGTGGATAGCGGTTTGACTCACGGGGATTTCCAAGTCTCCACCCCATTGACGTCAA
TGGGAGTTTGTTTTGACTAGTCAGGGCCCCAACCCCCCCAAGCCCCCATTTCACAACACGCTGGCGCTAC
AGGCGCGTGACTTCCCCTTGCTTTGGGGCGGGGGGCTGAGACTCCTATGTGCTCCGGATTGGTCAGGCAC
GGCCTTCGGCCCCGCCTCCTGCCACCGCAGATTGGCCGCTAGGCCTCCCCGAGCGCCCTGCCTCCGAGGG
CCGGCGCACCATAAAAGAAGCCGCCCTAGCCACGTCCCCTCGCAGTTCGGCGGTCCCGCGGGTCTGTCTC
AAGCTTCTGCCTTCTCCCTCCTGTGAGTTTGGTAAGTCACTGACTGTCTATGCCTGGGAAAGGGTGGGCA
GGAGATGGGGCAGTGCAGGAAAAGTGGCACTATGAACCCTGCAGCCCTAGTTTGA
Features (pLannotate 1.2.2; 17 found; start..end, strand, type, name):
    102..473     +  CDS            ble: BLE_STRHI - Experimental evidence at protein level: Swiss-Prot protein existence level 1. Binding protein with a strong affinity to the bleomycin family of antibiotics. From Streptoalloteichus hindustanus.
    490..884     +  polyA_signal   β-globin poly(A): human β-globin polyadenylation signal
    894..965     +  CDS            large T antigen (fragment): large T antigen from SV40 (simian virus 40)
    988..1109    +  polyA_signal   SV40 poly(A) signal: SV40 polyadenylation signal
   1134..1943    -  CDS            IGHG4 (fragment): IGHG4_HUMAN - Experimental evidence at protein level: Swiss-Prot protein existence level 1. Constant region of immunoglobulin heavy chains. Immunoglobulins, also known as antibodies, are membrane-bound or secreted glycoproteins produced by B lymphocytes. In the recognition phase of humoral immunity, the membrane-bound immunoglobulins serve as receptors which, upon binding of a specific antigen, trigger the clonal expansion and differentiation of B lymphocytes into immunoglobulins- secreting plasma cells. Secreted immunoglobulins mediate the effector phase of humoral immunity, which results in
   1893..2762    -  CDS            ADGRE2 (fragment): AGRE2_HUMAN - Also known as EMR2. Experimental evidence at protein level: Swiss-Prot protein existence level 1. Cell surface receptor that binds to the chondroitin sulfate moiety of glycosaminoglycan chains and promotes cell attachment. Promotes granulocyte chemotaxis, degranulation and adhesion. In macrophages, promotes the release of inflammatory cytokines, including IL8 and TNF. Signals probably through G-proteins. Is a regulator of mast cell degranulation (PubMed:26841242). From Homo sapiens (Human).
   2796..3896    -  CDS            malE (fragment): MALE_ECO57 - Experimental evidence at protein level: Swiss-Prot protein existence level 1. Part of the ABC transporter complex MalEFGK involved in maltose/maltodextrin import. Binds maltose and higher maltodextrins. From Escherichia coli O157:H7.
   3900..3926    -  CDS            3xHA (fragment): three tandem HA epitope tags
   3927..3986    -  sig_peptide    IL-2 signal sequence: human interleukin-2 signal sequence
   4036..4304    -  LTR            5' LTR (truncated): truncated 5' long terminal repeat (LTR) from human T-cell leukemia virus (HTLV) type 1
   4317..4528    -  promoter       EF-1α core promoter: core promoter for human elongation factor EF-1α
   4565..4656    -  misc_feature   pause site: RNA polymerase II transcriptional pause signal from the human α2 globin gene
   4667..4715    -  polyA_signal   poly(A) signal: synthetic polyadenylation signal
   4823..5411    +  rep_origin     ori: high-copy-number ColE1/pMB1/pBR322/pUC origin of replication
   5491..5794    +  enhancer       CMV enhancer: human cytomegalovirus immediate early enhancer
   5796..5895    +  promoter       CMV promoter (fragment): human cytomegalovirus (CMV) immediate early promoter
   6282..40      +  promoter       EM7 promoter (fragment) (across the origin): synthetic bacterial promoter&nbsp
