[The description below was written by a language model from this plasmid's Addgene catalogue record and pLannotate feature annotations shown in this document.]
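Description:
HA-MBP-TEVpCS-ADGRE3 CTFdeltaTA-FLAG is a 6,285 nt mammalian expression plasmid built on the pFuse-hIgG1-Fc2 backbone. It produces a tagged, N-terminally truncated form of the human adhesion GPCR ADGRE3 (EMR3). It replicates in E. coli from a high-copy ColE1/pUC-type origin. Selection uses the Streptoalloteichus hindustanus ble gene (Zeocin/bleomycin resistance). A CMV enhancer/promoter fragment and a bacterial EM7 promoter lie upstream of ble and a β-globin polyadenylation signal follows it, an arrangement that would allow the marker to be expressed in both bacterial and mammalian cells.

The receptor cassette is driven by a composite promoter made of the EF-1α core promoter and a truncated HTLV-1 5' LTR segment. A synthetic poly(A) signal and a transcriptional pause site sit upstream of this promoter, presumably to insulate it from read-through. The open reading frame starts with the interleukin-2 signal sequence, which directs the protein into the secretory pathway. This is followed by an HA epitope, maltose-binding protein (malE) and, according to the construct name, a TEV protease cleavage site, which is not annotated in the table. Next comes ADGRE3 lacking residues 1–344, which the name describes as the C-terminal fragment without its tethered agonist (CTFdeltaTA), and then a C-terminal FLAG tag that is listed in the catalogue but not annotated.

The automated annotation labels the receptor segment as an ADGRE2 fragment, most likely because of homology between these paralogues. It also detects an IgG heavy-chain constant-region fragment from the backbone downstream of the insert. The record does not say whether this Fc sequence is translated, though the C-terminal FLAG designation suggests it is not. An SV40 poly(A) signal ends the unit. The stated purpose is mammalian expression of adhesion GPCR transmembrane domains, in a study of tethered-agonist signaling.
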