Addgene plasmid #217724: HA-MBP-TEVpCS-ADGRE3 CTFdeltaTA-FLAG
Purpose: Mammalian expression of Adhesion G Protein-Coupled Receptor transmembrane domains
Depositing lab: Stephen Blacklow. Depositing organization: Harvard Medical School. Publication: Heterogeneity of tethered agonist signaling in adhesion G protein-coupled receptors. Dates AN, Jones DTD, Smith JS, Skiba MA, Rich MF, Burruss MM, Kruse AC, Blacklow SC. Cell Chem Biol. 2024 Aug 15;31(8):1542-1553.e4. doi: 10.1016/j.chembiol.2024.03.004. Epub 2024 Apr 11. PubMed 38608683.
Backbone
  Vector backbone: pFuse-hIgG1-Fc2
  Backbone manufacturer: Invitrogen
  Vector type: Mammalian Expression
Growth in bacteria
  Bacterial resistance: Bleocin (Zeocin), 50 μg/mL
  Growth temperature: 37°C
  Growth strain: DH5alpha
  Copy number: High Copy
Gene/Insert
  Gene/Insert name: ADGRE3 (alt name: EMR3)
  Species: H. sapiens (human)
  Mutation: Deletion of residues 1-344
  Entrez Gene: ADGRE3 (a.k.a. EMR3)
  Tag / fusion protein: HA (N terminal on insert); FLAG (C terminal on insert)
  Cloning method: Gibson Cloning
Terms and licenses: Academic/Nonprofit Terms; Industry Terms: Not Available to Industry
Depositor comments: Please visit https://www.biorxiv.org/content/10.1101/2022.07.14.500097v2 for bioRxiv preprint.
How to cite: HA-MBP-TEVpCS-ADGRE3 CTFdeltaTA-FLAG was a gift from Stephen Blacklow (Addgene plasmid # 217724 ; http://n2t.net/addgene:217724 ; RRID:Addgene_217724)
