>Addgene plasmid #217724 | HA-MBP-TEVpCS-ADGRE3 CTFdeltaTA-FLAG | depositor partial sequence | sequence record 424472 | MBP-CTFdeltaTA Insert
ATGTACAGGATGCAACTCCTGTCTTGCATTGCACTAAGTCTTGCACTTGTCACGAATTCGTACCCATACG
ATGTTCCAGATTACGCTGGATCCAAAATTGAAGAAGGCAAACTGGTGATTTGGATTAACGGCGATAAAGG
CTATAACGGCCTGGCGGAAGTGGGCAAAAAATTTGAAAAAGATACCGGCATTAAAGTGACCGTGGAACAT
CCGGATAAACTGGAAGAAAAATTTCCGCAGGTGGCGGCGACCGGCGATGGCCCGGATATTATTTTTTGGG
CGCATGATCGCTTTGGCGGCTATGCGCAGAGCGGCCTGCTGGCGGAAATTACCCCGGATAAAGCGTTTCA
GGATAAACTGTATCCGTTTACCTGGGATGCGGTGCGCTATAACGGCAAACTGATTGCGTATCCGATTGCG
GTGGAAGCGCTGAGCCTGATTTATAACAAAGATCTGCTGCCGAACCCGCCGAAAACCTGGGAAGAAATTC
CGGCGCTGGATAAAGAACTGAAAGCGAAAGGCAAAAGCGCGCTGATGTTTAACCTGCAGGAACCGTATTT
TACCTGGCCGCTGATTGCGGCGGATGGCGGCTATGCGTTTAAATATGAAAACGGCAAATATGATATTAAA
GATGTGGGCGTGGATAACGCGGGCGCGAAAGCGGGCCTGACCTTTCTGGTGGATCTGATTAAAAACAAAC
ATATGAACGCGGATACCGATTATAGCATTGCGGAAGCGGCGTTTAACAAAGGCGAAACCGCGATGACCAT
TAACGGCCCGTGGGCGTGGAGCAACATTGATACCAGCAAAGTGAACTATGGCGTGACCGTGCTGCCGACC
TTTAAAGGCCAGCCGAGCAAACCGTTTGTGGGCGTGCTGAGCGCGGGCATTAACGCGGCGAGCCCGAACA
AAGAACTGGCGAAAGAATTTCTGGAAAACTATCTGCTGACCGATGAAGGCCTGGAAGCGGTGAACAAAGA
TAAACCGCTGGGCGCGGTGGCGCTGAAAAGCTATGAAGAAGAACTGGCGAAAGATCCGCGCATTGCGGCG
ACCATGGAAAACGCGCAGAAAGGCGAAATTATGCCGAACATTCCGCAGATGAGCGCGTTTTGGTATGCGG
TGCGCACCGCGGTGATTAACGCGGCGAGCGGCCGCCAGACCGTGGATGAAGCGCTGAAAGATGCGCAGAC
CAACGAGAACCTTTACTTCCAAGCGCTTACTTCTCAAGAAGAGGACCCTGTGCTGACCGTTATCACCTAC
GTAGGACTCTCAGTCTCCCTCTTGTGCCTTCTCCTGGCTGCCCTCACTTTCCTCCTGTGTAAGGCAATTC
GCAACACTTCTACCAGCCTGCATCTCCAGCTGTCTCTGTGCCTGTTCCTCGCCCACCTCCTGTTCCTGGT
TGGGATCGATCGTACTGAACCTAAGGTTCTGTGTTCCATTATCGCCGGTGCTCTCCATTATCTTTATCTG
GCTGCCTTTACCTGGATGCTTCTGGAGGGCGTGCACCTGTTCCTGACCGCTAGGAACCTGACTGTGGTTA
ACTACAGCTCTATCAACAGACTCATGAAGTGGATTATGTTCCCTGTGGGCTATGGGGTGCCTGCCGTGAC
TGTCGCCATCAGTGCTGCATCATGGCCACACCTGTACGGCACAGCCGACCGGTGCTGGCTGCACCTGGAC
CAGGGATTTATGTGGAGCTTTCTGGGGCCCGTTTGCGCTATTTTCTCTGCTAACCTGGTGCTGTTCATTT
TGGTCTTCTGGATCCTCAAACGTAAGCTTAGCTCTCTGAACTCTGAAGTGTCCACGATCCAGAATACCCG
CATGCTGGCCTTCAAAGCCACAGCCCAGCTGTTTATCCTGGGCTGTACCTGGTGTCTGGGCTTGCTCCAG
GTCGGACCGGCAGCCCAGGTGATGGCCTACCTGTTTACTATTATCAACAGCTTGCAGGGTTTTTTCATCT
TTCTTGTGTATTGCTTGCTGTCCCAACAGGTGCAGAAGCAATACCAGAAGTGGTTCCGGGAGATCGTAAA
GTCCAAGAGCGAGTCCGAAACCTATACACTGTCTAGCAAGATGGGCCCTGACTCTAAACCATCCGAGGGA
GATGTTTTTCCCGGCCAGGTAAAACGCAAGTACGGTTCTGACTACAAAGACGATGACGACAAGTGAAGAT
CTGACAAAACTCACACA
